Addgene plasmid #82377: pCas2F
Purpose: dCas9 expressed from aTc-inducible promoter in acsA, F RBS: TGGGCG
Depositing lab: Brian Pfleger. Depositing organization: University of Wisconsin, Madison. Publication: CRISPR interference as a titratable, trans-acting regulatory tool for metabolic engineering in the cyanobacterium Synechococcus sp. strain PCC 7002. Gordon GC, Korosh TC, Cameron JC, Markley AL, Begemann MB, Pfleger BF. Metab Eng. 2016 Jul 29. pii: S1096-7176(16)30062-3. doi: 10.1016/j.ymben.2016.07.007. PubMed 27481676.
Backbone
  Vector backbone: pACSA
  Total vector size (bp): 9154
Growth in bacteria
  Bacterial resistance: Ampicillin, 100 μg/mL
  Growth temperature: 37°C
  Growth strain: DH5alpha
  Copy number: Unknown
Gene/Insert
  Gene/Insert name: dCas9
  Promoter: PEZ3
  Cloning method: Gibson Cloning
  Sequencing primers: 5′ GCTTCCGGCTCGTATGTTGTG; 3′ TTGGGTAACGCCAGGGT
Terms and licenses: Academic/Nonprofit Terms; Industry Terms: Not Available to Industry
How to cite: pCas2F was a gift from Brian Pfleger (Addgene plasmid # 82377 ; http://n2t.net/addgene:82377 ; RRID:Addgene_82377)
