[The description below was written by a language model from this plasmid's Addgene catalogue record and pLannotate feature annotations shown in this document.]
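Description:
pCas2F is a roughly 9.15 kb E. coli-propagated plasmid built on the pACSA backbone, designed to place an inducible dCas9 expression cassette at the acsA locus, in work on CRISPR interference in the cyanobacterium Synechococcus sp. PCC 7002. In E. coli it replicates from a high-copy ColE1/pUC-type origin and is selected with ampicillin through the bla gene. It also carries an f1 origin and remnants of a standard cloning vector: lac promoter/operator, a lacZα fragment, and flanking T7 and SP6 promoters. The unannotated stretches of several hundred base pairs between those promoters and the cassette on either side are plausibly the acsA homology regions used for chromosomal integration, but the feature tables do not label them. No separate cyanobacterial selection marker is annotated.

The payload is a divergent two-gene unit. On one side, catalytically dead Streptococcus pyogenes Cas9 (D10A/H840A) is driven by the PEZ3 promoter, which the annotation shows to contain two tet operator sites, and is followed by a T7 terminator. A short match to the SET1 tag at the 3′ end of the dCas9 reading frame may be an annotation artefact. On the other side, a J23119-like constitutive promoter fragment drives TetR fused to an LVA-variant ssrA degradation tag, terminated by rrnB T1 and T7Te. TetR represses dCas9 transcription until anhydrotetracycline relieves binding, giving titratable expression. The "F" in the name denotes a particular ribosome binding site variant upstream of dCas9, implying that this plasmid is one of a series tuning dCas9 translation levels. No guide RNA cassette is annotated, so the sgRNA is presumably supplied separately. The depositor and sequencing-derived records differ by only three nucleotides and show the same features in opposite orientations.
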