Features (pLannotate 1.2.2; 22 found; start..end, strand, type, name):
    433..483     -  misc_feature   bom (fragment): basis of mobility region from pBR322
    510..614     +  promoter       AmpR promoter: bla
    615..1475    +  CDS            AmpR: β-lactamase; bla; confers resistance to ampicillin, carbenicillin, and related antibiotics
   1646..2234    +  rep_origin     ori: high-copy-number ColE1/pMB1/pBR322/pUC origin of replication
   2417..2509    +  CDS            lacI (fragment): lac repressor; lacI; The lac repressor binds to the lac operator to inhibit transcription in E. coli. This inhibition can be relieved by adding lactose or isopropyl-β-D-thiogalactopyranoside (IPTG).
   2522..2543    +  protein_bind   CAP binding site: CAP binding activates transcription in the presence of cAMP. E. coli catabolite activator protein
   2558..2588    +  promoter       lac promoter: promoter for the E. coli lac operon
   2596..2612    +  protein_bind   lac operator: The lac repressor binds to the lac operator to inhibit transcription in E. coli. This inhibition can be relieved by adding lactose or isopropyl-β-D-thiogalactopyranoside (IPTG). lac repressor encoded by lacI
   2654..2672    +  promoter       SP6 promoter: promoter for bacteriophage SP6 RNA polymerase
   3232..3259    -  terminator     T7Te terminator: phage T7 early transcription terminator
   3275..3346    -  terminator     rrnB T1 terminator: transcription terminator T1 from the E. coli rrnB gene
   3394..3426    -  CDS            ssrA tag (LVA): C-terminal peptide that mediates degradation in bacteria through the ClpXP and ClpAP proteases (McGinness et al., 2006) mutant LVA variant that confers accelerated degradation under some conditions (Andersen et al., 1998)
   3427..4047    -  CDS            tetR: TETR2_ECOLX - Experimental evidence at protein level: Swiss-Prot protein existence level 1. TetR is the repressor of the tetracycline resistance element; its N-terminal region forms a helix-turn-helix structure and binds DNA. Binding of tetracycline to TetR reduces the repressor affinity for the tetracycline resistance gene (tetA) promoter operator sites. From Escherichia coli.
   4086..4102    -  promoter       J23119(SpeI) promoter (fragment): bacterial promoter (Registry of Standard Biological Parts BBa J23119) modified to end with an SpeI site
   4130..4146    +  protein_bind   tet operator (fragment): tetO; bacterial operator O2 for the tetR and tetA genes tetracycline repressor TetR
   4153..4170    +  protein_bind   tet operator (fragment): tetO; bacterial operator O2 for the tetR and tetA genes tetracycline repressor TetR
   4238..8342    +  CDS            dCas9 (fragment): catalytically dead mutant of the Cas9 endonuclease from the Streptococcus pyogenes Type II CRISPR/Cas system RNA-guided DNA-binding protein that lacks endonuclease activity due to the D10A mutation in the RuvC catalytic domain and the H840A mutation in the HNH catalytic domain
   8341..8386    +  CDS            SET1 (fragment): solubility-enhancement tag derived from T7 phage gene 10B
   8394..8441    +  terminator     T7 terminator: transcription terminator for bacteriophage T7 RNA polymerase
   8949..8967    -  promoter       T7 promoter: promoter for bacteriophage T7 RNA polymerase
   8970..9127    +  CDS            lacZα (fragment): LacZα fragment of β-galactosidase; lacZ fragment
   9131..405     +  rep_origin     f1 ori (across the origin) (sequence partly withheld): f1 bacteriophage origin of replication; arrow indicates direction of (+) strand synthesis
>Addgene plasmid #82377 | pCas2F | depositor full sequence | sequence record 156137 | pCas2F sequence 9154 bps
[100 nt withheld, positions 1-100]
C
[91 nt withheld, positions 102-192]
A
[49 nt withheld, positions 194-242]
CCTTTGACGTTGGAGTCCACGTTCTTT
[37 nt withheld, positions 270-306]
ACCCTATCTCGGTCTATTCTTTTGATTTATAAGGGATTTTGCCGATTTCGGCCTATTGGTTAAAAAATGA
GCTGATTTAACAAAAATTTAACGCGAATTTTAACAAAATATTAACGCTTACAATTTCCTGATGCGGTATT
TTCTCCTTACGCATCTGTGCGGTATTTCACACCGCATCAGGTGGCACTTTTCGGGGAAATGTGCGCGGAA
CCCCTATTTGTTTATTTTTCTAAATACATTCAAATATGTATCCGCTCATGAGACAATAACCCTGATAAAT
GCTTCAATAATATTGAAAAAGGAAGAGTATGAGTATTCAACATTTCCGTGTCGCCCTTATTCCCTTTTTT
GCGGCATTTTGCCTTCCTGTTTTTGCTCACCCAGAAACGCTGGTGAAAGTAAAAGATGCTGAAGATCAGT
TGGGTGCACGAGTGGGTTACATCGAACTGGATCTCAACAGCGGTAAGATCCTTGAGAGTTTTCGCCCCGA
AGAACGTTTTCCAATGATGAGCACTTTTAAAGTTCTGCTATGTGGCGCGGTATTATCCCGTATTGACGCC
GGGCAAGAGCAACTCGGTCGCCGCATACACTATTCTCAGAATGACTTGGTTGAGTACTCACCAGTCACAG
AAAAGCATCTTACGGATGGCATGACAGTAAGAGAATTATGCAGTGCTGCCATAACCATGAGTGATAACAC
TGCGGCCAACTTACTTCTGACAACGATCGGAGGACCGAAGGAGCTAACCGCTTTTTTGCACAACATGGGG
GATCATGTAACTCGCCTTGATCGTTGGGAACCGGAGCTGAATGAAGCCATACCAAACGACGAGCGTGACA
CCACGATGCCTGTAGCAATGGCAACAACGTTGCGCAAACTATTAACTGGCGAACTACTTACTCTAGCTTC
CCGGCAACAATTAATAGACTGGATGGAGGCGGATAAAGTTGCAGGACCACTTCTGCGCTCGGCCCTTCCG
GCTGGCTGGTTTATTGCTGATAAATCTGGAGCCGGTGAGCGTGGGTCTCGCGGTATCATTGCAGCACTGG
GGCCAGATGGTAAGCCCTCCCGTATCGTAGTTATCTACACGACGGGGAGTCAGGCAACTATGGATGAACG
AAATAGACAGATCGCTGAGATAGGTGCCTCACTGATTAAGCATTGGTAACTGTCAGACCAAGTTTACTCA
TATATACTTTAGATTGATTTAAAACTTCATTTTTAATTTAAAAGGATCTAGGTGAAGATCCTTTTTGATA
ATCTCATGACCAAAATCCCTTAACGTGAGTTTTCGTTCCACTGAGCGTCAGACCCCGTAGAAAAGATCAA
AGGATCTTCTTGAGATCCTTTTTTTCTGCGCGTAATCTGCTGCTTGCAAACAAAAAAACCACCGCTACCA
GCGGTGGTTTGTTTGCCGGATCAAGAGCTACCAACTCTTTTTCCGAAGGTAACTGGCTTCAGCAGAGCGC
AGATACCAAATACTGTTCTTCTAGTGTAGCCGTAGTTAGGCCACCACTTCAAGAACTCTGTAGCACCGCC
TACATACCTCGCTCTGCTAATCCTGTTACCAGTGGCTGCTGCCAGTGGCGATAAGTCGTGTCTTACCGGG
TTGGACTCAAGACGATAGTTACCGGATAAGGCGCAGCGGTCGGGCTGAACGGGGGGTTCGTGCACACAGC
CCAGCTTGGAGCGAACGACCTACACCGAACTGAGATACCTACAGCGTGAGCTATGAGAAAGCGCCACGCT
TCCCGAAGGGAGAAAGGCGGACAGGTATCCGGTAAGCGGCAGGGTCGGAACAGGAGAGCGCACGAGGGAG
CTTCCAGGGGGAAACGCCTGGTATCTTTATAGTCCTGTCGGGTTTCGCCACCTCTGACTTGAGCGTCGAT
TTTTGTGATGCTCGTCAGGGGGGCGGAGCCTATGGAAAAACGCCAGCAACGCGGCCTTTTTACGGTTCCT
GGCCTTTTGCTGGCCTTTTGCTCACATGTTCTTTCCTGCGTTATCCCCTGATTCTGTGGATAACCGTATT
ACCGCCTTTGAGTGAGCTGATACCGCTCGCCGCAGCCGAACGACCGAGCGCAGCGAGTCAGTGAGCGAGG
AAGCGGAAGAGCGCCCAATACGCAAACCGCCTCTCCCCGCGCGTTGGCCGATTCATTAATGCAGCTGGCA
CGACAGGTTTCCCGACTGGAAAGCGGGCAGTGAGCGCAACGCAATTAATGTGAGTTAGCTCACTCATTAG
GCACCCCAGGCTTTACACTTTATGCTTCCGGCTCGTATGTTGTGTGGAATTGTGAGCGGATAACAATTTC
ACACAGGAAACAGCTATGACCATGATTACGCCAAGCTATTTAGGTGACACTATAGAATACTCAAGCTATG
AGGTGACTGCCGCACTCAATGTTCAACCAGATCTAGTGATTATTTCGGGGTTAGCAGCCGATGCGGGCAA
CCTGGTGAAGCAACTGCGAGAATTAGGTTACAACGGCATTATTGTTGGGGGGAACGGCTTAAATACTTCT
AATATTTTCCCCGTCTGCCAAGCAAAATGTGATGGGGTGTTGGTGGCCCAAGCCTACAGTGCCGAGTTAG
ATAATGAGATTAACCGCGCGTTTCGGGACGCCTATTTTCAACAAAACCAAAAAGAGCCGCCCCAATTTAG
TGCCCAGGCTTTTACGGCGATCCAAGTTTTTGTTGAAGCCCTCAGCAGCCTCGATGAAAAAACGCCCTTA
GAAACTCTTGCTCTACCGGACTTGCGACGACAACTGCGGGACGAAATTTTTGCAGGTACCTACGTCACGC
CTTTGGGTGAAATTTCCTTCACAGAGGAAGGGGAAATTGTCCAGAAGGAATTTTTTGTGGCCCAAATTGA
AATGGATGAATCGGGTCAACAGGGGCGTTTCGCCTTCATTGAAACGAACTATAAACGCAGAAAGGCCCAC
CCGAAGGTGAGCCAGTGTGACTCTAGTAGAGAGCGTTCACCGACAAACAACAGATAAAACGAAAGGCCCA
GTCTTTCGACTGAGCCTTTCGTTTTATTTGATGCCTGGCTCTAGTAGTGATCTACACTAGCACTATCAGT
GTTATTAAGCTACTAAAGCGTAGTTTTCGTCGTTTGCAGCGGACCCACTTTCACATTTAAGTTGTTTTTC
TAATCCGCATATGATCAATTCAAGGCCGAATAAGAAGGCTGGCTCTGCACCTTGGTGATCAAATAATTCG
ATAGCTTGTCGTAATAATGGCGGCATACTATCAGTAGTAGGTGTTTCCCTTTCTTCTTTAGCGACTTGAT
GCTCTTGATCTTCCAATACGCAACCTAAAGTAAAATGCCCCACAGCGCTGAGTGCATATAATGCATTCTC
TAGTGAAAAACCTTGTTGGCATAAAAAGGCTAATTGATTTTCGAGAGTTTCATACTGTTTTTCTGTAGGC
CGTGTACCTAAATGTACTTTTGCTCCATCGCGATGACTTAGTAAAGCACATCTAAAACTTTTAGCGTTAT
TACGTAAAAAATCTTGCCAGCTTTCCCCTTCTAAAGGGCAAAAGTGAGTATGGTGCCTATCTAACATCTC
AATGGCTAAGGCGTCGAGCAAAGCCCGCTTATTTTTTACATGCCAATACAATGTAGGCTGCTCTACACCT
AGCTTCTGGGCGAGTTTACGGGTTGTTAAACCTTCGATTCCGACCTCATTAAGCAGCTCTAATGCGCTGT
TAATCACTTTACTTTTATCTAATCTGGACATCTAGTATTTCTCCTCTTTCTCTAGTAGCTAGCATAATCC
CTAGGACTGAGCTAGCCATCAGGTTAACAAAAAAGCAGGAATATCCCTATCAGTGATAGACAGACATCCC
TATCAGTGATAGAGTATAAAGTTAACTGTGGGATTGCAAAAGGAGCTCCCAACTCATAAAGTCAAGTTGG
GCGTTAATTCCATGGATAAGAAATACTCAATAGGCTTAGCTATCGGCACAAATAGCGTCGGATGGGCGGT
GATCACTGATGAATATAAGGTTCCGTCTAAAAAGTTCAAGGTTCTGGGAAATACAGACCGCCACAGTATC
AAAAAAAATCTTATAGGGGCTCTTTTATTTGACAGTGGAGAGACAGCGGAAGCGACTCGTCTCAAACGGA
CAGCTCGTAGAAGGTATACACGTCGGAAGAATCGTATTTGTTATCTACAGGAGATTTTTTCAAATGAGAT
GGCGAAAGTAGATGATAGTTTCTTTCATCGACTTGAAGAGTCTTTTTTGGTGGAAGAAGACAAGAAGCAT
GAACGTCATCCTATTTTTGGAAATATAGTAGATGAAGTTGCTTATCATGAGAAATATCCAACTATCTATC
ATCTGCGAAAAAAATTGGTAGATTCTACTGATAAAGCGGATTTGCGCTTAATCTATTTGGCCTTAGCGCA
TATGATTAAGTTTCGTGGTCATTTTTTGATTGAGGGAGATTTAAATCCTGATAATAGTGATGTGGACAAA
CTATTTATCCAGTTGGTACAAACCTACAATCAATTATTTGAAGAAAACCCTATTAACGCAAGTGGAGTAG
ATGCTAAAGCGATTCTTTCTGCACGATTGAGTAAATCAAGACGATTAGAAAATCTCATTGCTCAGCTCCC
CGGTGAGAAGAAAAATGGATTATTTGGGAATCTCATTGCTTTGTCATTGGGTTTGACCCCTAATTTTAAA
TCAAATTTTGATTTGGCAGAAGATGCTAAATTACAGCTTTCAAAAGATACTTACGATGATGATTTAGATA
ATTTATTGGCGCAAATTGGAGATCAATATGCTGATTTGTTTTTGGCAGCTAAGAATTTATCAGATGCTAT
TTTACTTTCAGATATCCTAAGAGTAAATACTGAAATAACTAAGGCTCCCCTATCAGCTTCAATGATTAAA
CGCTACGATGAACATCATCAAGACTTGACTCTTTTAAAAGCTTTAGTTCGACAACAACTTCCAGAAAAGT
ATAAAGAAATCTTTTTTGATCAATCAAAAAACGGATATGCAGGTTATATTGATGGGGGAGCTAGCCAAGA
AGAATTTTATAAATTTATCAAACCAATTTTAGAAAAAATGGATGGTACTGAGGAATTATTGGTGAAACTA
AATCGTGAAGATTTGCTGCGCAAGCAACGGACCTTTGACAACGGCTCTATTCCCCATCAAATTCACTTGG
GTGAGCTGCATGCTATTTTGAGAAGACAAGAAGACTTTTATCCATTTTTAAAAGACAATCGTGAGAAGAT
TGAAAAAATCTTGACTTTTCGAATTCCTTATTATGTTGGTCCATTGGCGCGTGGCAATAGTCGTTTTGCA
TGGATGACTCGGAAGTCTGAAGAAACAATTACCCCATGGAATTTTGAAGAAGTTGTCGATAAAGGTGCTT
CAGCTCAATCATTTATTGAACGCATGACAAACTTTGATAAAAATCTTCCAAATGAAAAAGTACTACCAAA
ACATAGTTTGCTTTATGAGTATTTTACGGTTTATAACGAATTGACAAAGGTCAAATATGTTACTGAAGGA
ATGCGAAAACCAGCATTTCTTTCAGGTGAACAGAAGAAAGCCATTGTTGATTTACTCTTCAAAACAAATC
GAAAAGTAACCGTTAAGCAATTAAAAGAAGATTATTTCAAAAAAATAGAATGTTTTGATAGTGTTGAAAT
TTCAGGAGTTGAAGATAGATTTAATGCTTCATTAGGTACCTACCATGATTTGCTAAAAATTATTAAAGAT
AAAGATTTTTTGGATAATGAAGAAAATGAAGATATCTTAGAGGATATTGTTTTAACATTGACCTTATTTG
AAGATAGGGAGATGATTGAGGAAAGACTTAAAACATATGCTCACCTCTTTGATGATAAGGTGATGAAACA
GCTTAAACGTCGCCGTTATACTGGTTGGGGACGTTTGTCTCGAAAATTGATTAATGGTATTAGGGATAAG
CAATCTGGCAAAACAATATTAGATTTTTTGAAATCAGATGGTTTTGCCAATCGCAATTTTATGCAGCTGA
TCCATGATGATAGTTTGACATTTAAAGAAGACATTCAAAAAGCACAAGTGTCTGGACAAGGCGATAGTTT
ACATGAACATATTGCAAATTTAGCTGGTAGCCCTGCTATTAAAAAAGGTATTTTACAGACTGTAAAAGTT
GTTGATGAATTGGTCAAAGTAATGGGGCGGCATAAGCCAGAAAATATCGTTATTGAAATGGCACGTGAAA
ATCAGACAACTCAAAAGGGCCAGAAAAATTCGCGAGAGCGTATGAAACGAATCGAAGAAGGTATCAAAGA
ATTAGGAAGTCAGATTCTTAAAGAGCATCCTGTTGAAAATACTCAATTGCAAAATGAAAAGCTCTATCTC
TATTATCTCCAAAATGGAAGAGACATGTATGTGGACCAAGAATTAGATATTAATCGTTTAAGTGATTATG
ATGTCGATGCCATTGTTCCACAAAGTTTCCTTAAAGACGATTCAATAGACAATAAGGTCTTAACGCGTTC
TGATAAAAATCGTGGTAAATCGGATAACGTTCCAAGTGAAGAAGTAGTCAAAAAGATGAAAAACTATTGG
AGACAACTTCTAAACGCCAAGTTAATCACTCAACGTAAGTTTGATAATTTAACGAAAGCTGAACGTGGAG
GTTTGAGTGAACTTGATAAAGCTGGTTTTATCAAACGCCAATTGGTTGAAACTCGCCAAATCACTAAGCA
TGTGGCACAAATTTTGGATAGTCGCATGAATACTAAATACGATGAAAATGATAAACTTATTCGAGAGGTT
AAAGTGATTACCTTAAAATCTAAATTAGTTTCTGACTTCCGAAAAGATTTCCAATTCTATAAAGTACGTG
AGATTAACAATTACCATCATGCCCATGATGCGTATCTAAATGCCGTCGTTGGAACTGCTTTGATTAAGAA
ATATCCAAAACTTGAATCGGAGTTTGTCTATGGTGATTATAAAGTTTATGATGTTCGTAAAATGATTGCT
AAGTCTGAGCAAGAAATAGGCAAAGCAACCGCAAAATATTTCTTTTACTCTAATATCATGAACTTCTTCA
AAACAGAAATTACACTTGCAAATGGAGAGATTCGCAAACGCCCTCTAATCGAAACTAATGGGGAAACTGG
AGAAATTGTCTGGGATAAAGGGCGAGATTTTGCCACAGTGCGCAAAGTATTGTCCATGCCCCAAGTCAAT
ATTGTCAAGAAAACAGAAGTACAGACAGGCGGATTCTCCAAGGAGTCAATTTTACCAAAAAGAAATTCGG
ACAAGCTTATTGCTCGTAAAAAAGACTGGGATCCAAAAAAATATGGTGGTTTTGATAGTCCAACGGTAGC
TTATTCAGTCCTAGTGGTTGCTAAGGTGGAAAAAGGGAAATCGAAGAAGTTAAAATCCGTTAAAGAGTTA
CTAGGGATCACAATTATGGAAAGAAGTTCCTTTGAAAAAAATCCGATTGACTTTTTAGAAGCTAAAGGAT
ATAAGGAAGTTAAAAAAGACTTAATCATTAAACTACCTAAATATAGTCTTTTTGAGTTAGAAAACGGTCG
TAAACGGATGCTGGCTAGTGCCGGAGAATTACAAAAAGGAAATGAGCTGGCTCTGCCAAGCAAATATGTG
AATTTTTTATATTTAGCTAGTCATTATGAAAAGTTGAAGGGTAGTCCAGAAGATAACGAACAAAAACAAT
TGTTTGTGGAGCAGCATAAGCATTATTTAGATGAGATTATTGAGCAAATCAGTGAATTTTCTAAGCGTGT
TATTTTAGCAGATGCCAATTTAGATAAAGTTCTTAGTGCATATAACAAACATAGAGACAAACCAATACGT
GAACAAGCAGAAAATATTATTCATTTATTTACGTTGACGAATCTTGGAGCTCCCGCTGCTTTTAAATATT
TTGATACAACAATTGATCGTAAACGATATACGTCTACAAAAGAAGTTTTAGATGCCACTCTTATCCATCA
ATCCATCACTGGTCTTTATGAAACACGCATTGATTTGAGTCAGCTAGGAGGTGACTAACAAAGCCCGAAA
GGAAGCTGAGTTGGCTGCTGCCACCGCTGAGCAATAACTAGCATAACCCCTTGGGGCCTCTAAACGGGTC
TTGACGGGTTTTTTGTCTAGAGCGCTCAAGTTGATCGAATGTATGCCCCGGATATGACCTAGGGAGATTC
TTCTAAAGCGAGCAGGGTTTGCCAAGTGGCGATCGCCTCAGGGAACCATAACCAACTTTGTTCGAGGCGG
CGGGGGTTGAGCTGGGAACGATCGAGATCTAGGGCGATCGCCCGGAGTTTTTCGGCTTTCCCTACAAGAA
TTTCCTGGTCAACGTCGGTGGGTTGCCTTTGGGCCAAATCGTACATACTAATCGCCAGGCCCGCATAAAT
CTCCGCCTGGAGGGCTGGGGGGAAATCCTGGGTCGTTGCCGCCGCTAAGGCTTCATACCAACGATCATTG
GCGGCTTCGTAATCTGCATTGAGGTAATGGACAAAACCCAGGGCCATCAAAATTTCGGGGTCGTTGGGCT
GTTGGGCTAGGGCCATGTCCCAATTGTCTTGCACCGTGGCGATCGCCGTTGCTTGGGTTGGCGATGGTGG
GACGGCAGCCAAAGTTGTTTGCCAGCATGCGCCCTATAGTGAGTCGTATTACAATTCACTGGCCGTCGTT
TTACAACGTCGTGACTGGGAAAACCCTGGCGTTACCCAACTTAATCGCCTTGCAGCACATCCCCCTTTCG
CCAGCTGGCGTAATAGCGAAGAGGCCCGCACCGATCGCCCTTCCCAACAGTTGCGCAGCCTGAATGGCGA
ATGG
[24 nt withheld, positions 9131-9154]
