Features (pLannotate 1.2.2; 22 found; start..end, strand, type, name):
    493..1353    -  CDS            AmpR: β-lactamase; bla; confers resistance to ampicillin, carbenicillin, and related antibiotics
   1354..1458    -  promoter       AmpR promoter: bla
   1485..1535    +  misc_feature   bom (fragment): basis of mobility region from pBR322
   1563..1991    -  rep_origin     f1 ori (sequence partly withheld): f1 bacteriophage origin of replication; arrow indicates direction of (+) strand synthesis
   1995..2152    -  CDS            lacZα (fragment): LacZα fragment of β-galactosidase; lacZ fragment
   2155..2173    +  promoter       T7 promoter: promoter for bacteriophage T7 RNA polymerase
   2678..2725    -  terminator     T7 terminator: transcription terminator for bacteriophage T7 RNA polymerase
   2733..2778    -  CDS            SET1 (fragment): solubility-enhancement tag derived from T7 phage gene 10B
   2777..6881    -  CDS            dCas9 (fragment): catalytically dead mutant of the Cas9 endonuclease from the Streptococcus pyogenes Type II CRISPR/Cas system RNA-guided DNA-binding protein that lacks endonuclease activity due to the D10A mutation in the RuvC catalytic domain and the H840A mutation in the HNH catalytic domain
   6949..6966    -  protein_bind   tet operator (fragment): tetO; bacterial operator O2 for the tetR and tetA genes tetracycline repressor TetR
   6973..6989    -  protein_bind   tet operator (fragment): tetO; bacterial operator O2 for the tetR and tetA genes tetracycline repressor TetR
   7017..7033    +  promoter       J23119(SpeI) promoter (fragment): bacterial promoter (Registry of Standard Biological Parts BBa J23119) modified to end with an SpeI site
   7072..7692    +  CDS            tetR: TETR2_ECOLX - Experimental evidence at protein level: Swiss-Prot protein existence level 1. TetR is the repressor of the tetracycline resistance element; its N-terminal region forms a helix-turn-helix structure and binds DNA. Binding of tetracycline to TetR reduces the repressor affinity for the tetracycline resistance gene (tetA) promoter operator sites. From Escherichia coli.
   7693..7725    +  CDS            ssrA tag (LVA): C-terminal peptide that mediates degradation in bacteria through the ClpXP and ClpAP proteases (McGinness et al., 2006) mutant LVA variant that confers accelerated degradation under some conditions (Andersen et al., 1998)
   7773..7844    +  terminator     rrnB T1 terminator: transcription terminator T1 from the E. coli rrnB gene
   7860..7887    +  terminator     T7Te terminator: phage T7 early transcription terminator
   8447..8465    -  promoter       SP6 promoter: promoter for bacteriophage SP6 RNA polymerase
   8507..8523    -  protein_bind   lac operator: The lac repressor binds to the lac operator to inhibit transcription in E. coli. This inhibition can be relieved by adding lactose or isopropyl-β-D-thiogalactopyranoside (IPTG). lac repressor encoded by lacI
   8531..8561    -  promoter       lac promoter: promoter for the E. coli lac operon
   8576..8597    -  protein_bind   CAP binding site: CAP binding activates transcription in the presence of cAMP. E. coli catabolite activator protein
   8610..8702    -  CDS            lacI (fragment): lac repressor; lacI; The lac repressor binds to the lac operator to inhibit transcription in E. coli. This inhibition can be relieved by adding lactose or isopropyl-β-D-thiogalactopyranoside (IPTG).
   8885..322     -  rep_origin     ori (across the origin): high-copy-number ColE1/pMB1/pBR322/pUC origin of replication
>Addgene plasmid #82377 | pCas2F | addgene full sequence | sequence record 162347 | Addgene next-generation full plasmid sequencing result
CGTTCAGCCCGACCGCTGCGCCTTATCCGGTAACTATCGTCTTGAGTCCAACCCGGTAAGACACGACTTA
TCGCCACTGGCAGCAGCCACTGGTAACAGGATTAGCAGAGCGAGGTATGTAGGCGGTGCTACAGAGTTCT
TGAAGTGGTGGCCTAACTACGGCTACACTAGAAGAACAGTATTTGGTATCTGCGCTCTGCTGAAGCCAGT
TACCTTCGGAAAAAGAGTTGGTAGCTCTTGATCCGGCAAACAAACCACCGCTGGTAGCGGTGGTTTTTTT
GTTTGCAAGCAGCAGATTACGCGCAGAAAAAAAGGATCTCAAGAAGATCCTTTGATCTTTTCTACGGGGT
CTGACGCTCAGTGGAACGAAAACTCACGTTAAGGGATTTTGGTCATGAGATTATCAAAAAGGATCTTCAC
CTAGATCCTTTTAAATTAAAAATGAAGTTTTAAATCAATCTAAAGTATATATGAGTAAACTTGGTCTGAC
AGTTACCAATGCTTAATCAGTGAGGCACCTATCTCAGCGATCTGTCTATTTCGTTCATCCATAGTTGCCT
GACTCCCCGTCGTGTAGATAACTACGATACGGGAGGGCTTACCATCTGGCCCCAGTGCTGCAATGATACC
GCGAGACCCACGCTCACCGGCTCCAGATTTATCAGCAATAAACCAGCCAGCCGGAAGGGCCGAGCGCAGA
AGTGGTCCTGCAACTTTATCCGCCTCCATCCAGTCTATTAATTGTTGCCGGGAAGCTAGAGTAAGTAGTT
CGCCAGTTAATAGTTTGCGCAACGTTGTTGCCATTGCTACAGGCATCGTGGTGTCACGCTCGTCGTTTGG
TATGGCTTCATTCATCTCCGGTTCCCAACGATCAAGGCGAGTTACATGATCCCCCATGTTGTGCAAAAAA
GCGGTTAGCTCCTTCGGTCCTCCGATCGTTGTCAGAAGTAAGTTGGCCGCAGTGTTATCACTCATGGTTA
TGGCAGCACTGCATAATTCTCTTACTGTCATGCCATCCGTAAGATGCTTTTCTGTGACTGGTGAGTACTC
AACCAAGTCATTCTGAGAATAGTGTATGCGGCGACCGAGTTGCTCTTGCCCGGCGTCAATACGGGATAAT
ACCGCGCCACATAGCAGAACTTTAAAAGTGCTCATCATTGGAAAACGTTCTTCGGGGCGAAAACTCTCAA
GGATCTTACCGCTGTTGAGATCCAGTTCGATGTAACCCACTCGTGCACCCAACTGATCTTCAGCATCTTT
TACTTTCACCAGCGTTTCTGGGTGAGCAAAAACAGGAAGGCAAAATGCCGCAAAAAAGGGAATAAGGGCG
ACACGGAAATGTTGAATACTCATACTCTTCCTTTTTCAATATTATTGAAGCATTTATCAGGGTTATTGTC
TCATGAGCGGATACATATTTGAATGTATTTAGAAAAATAAACAAATAGGGGTTCCGCGCACATTTCCCCG
AAAAGTGCCACCTGATGCGGTGTGAAATACCGCACAGATGCGTAAGGAGAAAATACCGCATCAGGAAATT
GTAAGCGTTAATATTTTGTTAAAATTCGCGTTAAATTTTTGTTAAATCAGCTCATTTTTTAACCAATAGG
CCGAAATCGGCAAAATCCCTTATAAATCAAAAGAATAGACCGAGATAGGGT
[37 nt withheld, positions 1662-1698]
AAAGAACGTGGACTCCAACGTCAAAGG
[49 nt withheld, positions 1726-1774]
T
[91 nt withheld, positions 1776-1866]
G
[124 nt withheld, positions 1868-1991]
CCATTCGCCATTCAGGCTGCACAACTGTTGGGAAGGGCGATCGGTGCGGGCCTCTTCGCTATTACGCCAG
CTGGCGAAAGGGGGATGTGCTGCAAGGCGATTAAGTTGGGTAACGCCAGGGTTTTCCCAGTCACGACGTT
GTAAAACGACGGCCAGTGAATTGTAATACGACTCACTATAGGGCGCATGCTGAACAACTTTGGCTGCCGT
CCCACCATCGCCAACCCAAGCAACGGCGATCGCCACGGTGCAAGACAATTGGGACATGGCCCTAGCCCAA
CAGCCCAACGACCCCGAAATTTTGATGGCCCTGGGTTTTGTCCATTACCTCAATGCAGATTACGAAGCCG
CCAATGATCGTTGGTATGAAGCCTTAGCGGCGGCAACGACCCAGGATTTCCCCCCAGCCCTCCAGGCGGA
GATTTATGCGGGCCTGGCGATTAGTATGTACGATTTGGCCCAAAGGCAACCCACCGACGTTGACCAGGAA
ATTCTTGTAGGGAAAGCCGAAAAACTCCGGGCGATCGCCCTAGATCTCGATCGTTCCCAGCTCAACCCCC
GCCGCCTCGAACAAAGTTGGTTATGGTTCCCTGAGGCGATCGCCACTTGGCAAACCCTGCTCGCTTTAGA
AGAATCTCCCTAGGTCATATCCGGGGCATACATTCGATCAACTTGAGCGCTCTAGACAAAAAACCCGTCA
AGACCCGTTTAGAGGCCCCAAGGGGTTATGCTAGTTATTGCTCAGCGGTGGCAGCAGCCAACTCAGCTTC
CTTTCGGGCTTTGTTAGTCACCTCCTAGCTGACTCAAATCAATGCGTGTTTCATAAAGACCAGTGATGGA
TTGATGGATAAGAGTGGCATCTAAAACTTCTTTTGTAGACGTATATCGTTTACGATCAATTGTTGTATCA
AAATATTTAAAAGCAGCGGGAGCTCCAAGATTCGTCAACGTAAATAAATGAATAATATTTTCTGCTTGTT
CACGTATTGGTTTGTCTCTATGTTTGTTATATGCACTAAGAACTTTATCTAAATTGGCATCTGCTAAAAT
AACACGCTTAGAAAATTCACTGATTTGCTCAATAATCTCATCTAAATAATGCTTATGCTGCTCCACAAAC
AATTGTTTTTGTTCGTTATCTTCTGGACTACCCTTCAACTTTTCATAATGACTAGCTAAATATAAAAAAT
TCACATATTTGCTTGGCAGAGCCAGCTCATTTCCTTTTTGTAATTCTCCGGCACTAGCCAGCATCCGTTT
ACGACCGTTTTCTAACTCAAAAAGACTATATTTAGGTAGTTTAATGATTAAGTCTTTTTTAACTTCCTTA
TATCCTTTAGCTTCTAAAAAGTCAATCGGATTTTTTTCAAAGGAACTTCTTTCCATAATTGTGATCCCTA
GTAACTCTTTAACGGATTTTAACTTCTTCGATTTCCCTTTTTCCACCTTAGCAACCACTAGGACTGAATA
AGCTACCGTTGGACTATCAAAACCACCATATTTTTTTGGATCCCAGTCTTTTTTACGAGCAATAAGCTTG
TCCGAATTTCTTTTTGGTAAAATTGACTCCTTGGAGAATCCGCCTGTCTGTACTTCTGTTTTCTTGACAA
TATTGACTTGGGGCATGGACAATACTTTGCGCACTGTGGCAAAATCTCGCCCTTTATCCCAGACAATTTC
TCCAGTTTCCCCATTAGTTTCGATTAGAGGGCGTTTGCGAATCTCTCCATTTGCAAGTGTAATTTCTGTT
TTGAAGAAGTTCATGATATTAGAGTAAAAGAAATATTTTGCGGTTGCTTTGCCTATTTCTTGCTCAGACT
TAGCAATCATTTTACGAACATCATAAACTTTATAATCACCATAGACAAACTCCGATTCAAGTTTTGGATA
TTTCTTAATCAAAGCAGTTCCAACGACGGCATTTAGATACGCATCATGGGCATGATGGTAATTGTTAATC
TCACGTACTTTATAGAATTGGAAATCTTTTCGGAAGTCAGAAACTAATTTAGATTTTAAGGTAATCACTT
TAACCTCTCGAATAAGTTTATCATTTTCATCGTATTTAGTATTCATGCGACTATCCAAAATTTGTGCCAC
ATGCTTAGTGATTTGGCGAGTTTCAACCAATTGGCGTTTGATAAAACCAGCTTTATCAAGTTCACTCAAA
CCTCCACGTTCAGCTTTCGTTAAATTATCAAACTTACGTTGAGTGATTAACTTGGCGTTTAGAAGTTGTC
TCCAATAGTTTTTCATCTTTTTGACTACTTCTTCACTTGGAACGTTATCCGATTTACCACGATTTTTATC
AGAACGCGTTAAGACCTTATTGTCTATTGAATCGTCTTTAAGGAAACTTTGTGGAACAATGGCATCGACA
TCATAATCACTTAAACGATTAATATCTAATTCTTGGTCCACATACATGTCTCTTCCATTTTGGAGATAAT
AGAGATAGAGCTTTTCATTTTGCAATTGAGTATTTTCAACAGGATGCTCTTTAAGAATCTGACTTCCTAA
TTCTTTGATACCTTCTTCGATTCGTTTCATACGCTCTCGCGAATTTTTCTGGCCCTTTTGAGTTGTCTGA
TTTTCACGTGCCATTTCAATAACGATATTTTCTGGCTTATGCCGCCCCATTACTTTGACCAATTCATCAA
CAACTTTTACAGTCTGTAAAATACCTTTTTTAATAGCAGGGCTACCAGCTAAATTTGCAATATGTTCATG
TAAACTATCGCCTTGTCCAGACACTTGTGCTTTTTGAATGTCTTCTTTAAATGTCAAACTATCATCATGG
ATCAGCTGCATAAAATTGCGATTGGCAAAACCATCTGATTTCAAAAAATCTAATATTGTTTTGCCAGATT
GCTTATCCCTAATACCATTAATCAATTTTCGAGACAAACGTCCCCAACCAGTATAACGGCGACGTTTAAG
CTGTTTCATCACCTTATCATCAAAGAGGTGAGCATATGTTTTAAGTCTTTCCTCAATCATCTCCCTATCT
TCAAATAAGGTCAATGTTAAAACAATATCCTCTAAGATATCTTCATTTTCTTCATTATCCAAAAAATCTT
TATCTTTAATAATTTTTAGCAAATCATGGTAGGTACCTAATGAAGCATTAAATCTATCTTCAACTCCTGA
AATTTCAACACTATCAAAACATTCTATTTTTTTGAAATAATCTTCTTTTAATTGCTTAACGGTTACTTTT
CGATTTGTTTTGAAGAGTAAATCAACAATGGCTTTCTTCTGTTCACCTGAAAGAAATGCTGGTTTTCGCA
TTCCTTCAGTAACATATTTGACCTTTGTCAATTCGTTATAAACCGTAAAATACTCATAAAGCAAACTATG
TTTTGGTAGTACTTTTTCATTTGGAAGATTTTTATCAAAGTTTGTCATGCGTTCAATAAATGATTGAGCT
GAAGCACCTTTATCGACAACTTCTTCAAAATTCCATGGGGTAATTGTTTCTTCAGACTTCCGAGTCATCC
ATGCAAAACGACTATTGCCACGCGCCAATGGACCAACATAATAAGGAATTCGAAAAGTCAAGATTTTTTC
AATCTTCTCACGATTGTCTTTTAAAAATGGATAAAAGTCTTCTTGTCTTCTCAAAATAGCATGCAGCTCA
CCCAAGTGAATTTGATGGGGAATAGAGCCGTTGTCAAAGGTCCGTTGCTTGCGCAGCAAATCTTCACGAT
TTAGTTTCACCAATAATTCCTCAGTACCATCCATTTTTTCTAAAATTGGTTTGATAAATTTATAAAATTC
TTCTTGGCTAGCTCCCCCATCAATATAACCTGCATATCCGTTTTTTGATTGATCAAAAAAGATTTCTTTA
TACTTTTCTGGAAGTTGTTGTCGAACTAAAGCTTTTAAAAGAGTCAAGTCTTGATGATGTTCATCGTAGC
GTTTAATCATTGAAGCTGATAGGGGAGCCTTAGTTATTTCAGTATTTACTCTTAGGATATCTGAAAGTAA
AATAGCATCTGATAAATTCTTAGCTGCCAAAAACAAATCAGCATATTGATCTCCAATTTGCGCCAATAAA
TTATCTAAATCATCATCGTAAGTATCTTTTGAAAGCTGTAATTTAGCATCTTCTGCCAAATCAAAATTTG
ATTTAAAATTAGGGGTCAAACCCAATGACAAAGCAATGAGATTCCCAAATAATCCATTTTTCTTCTCACC
GGGGAGCTGAGCAATGAGATTTTCTAATCGTCTTGATTTACTCAATCGTGCAGAAAGAATCGCTTTAGCA
TCTACTCCACTTGCGTTAATAGGGTTTTCTTCAAATAATTGATTGTAGGTTTGTACCAACTGGATAAATA
GTTTGTCCACATCACTATTATCAGGATTTAAATCTCCCTCAATCAAAAAATGACCACGAAACTTAATCAT
ATGCGCTAAGGCCAAATAGATTAAGCGCAAATCCGCTTTATCAGTAGAATCTACCAATTTTTTTCGCAGA
TGATAGATAGTTGGATATTTCTCATGATAAGCAACTTCATCTACTATATTTCCAAAAATAGGATGACGTT
CATGCTTCTTGTCTTCTTCCACCAAAAAAGACTCTTCAAGTCGATGAAAGAAACTATCATCTACTTTCGC
CATCTCATTTGAAAAAATCTCCTGTAGATAACAAATACGATTCTTCCGACGTGTATACCTTCTACGAGCT
GTCCGTTTGAGACGAGTCGCTTCCGCTGTCTCTCCACTGTCAAATAAAAGAGCCCCTATAAGATTTTTTT
TGATACTGTGGCGGTCTGTATTTCCCAGAACCTTGAACTTTTTAGACGGAACCTTATATTCATCAGTGAT
CACCGCCCATCCGACGCTATTTGTGCCGATAGCTAAGCCTATTGAGTATTTCTTATCCATGGAATTAACG
CCCAACTTGACTTTATGAGTTGGGAGCTCCTTTTGCAATCCCACAGTTAACTTTATACTCTATCACTGAT
AGGGATGTCTGTCTATCACTGATAGGGATATTCCTGCTTTTTTGTTAACCTGATGGCTAGCTCAGTCCTA
GGGATTATGCTAGCTACTAGAGAAAGAGGAGAAATACTAGATGTCCAGATTAGATAAAAGTAAAGTGATT
AACAGCGCATTAGAGCTGCTTAATGAGGTCGGAATCGAAGGTTTAACAACCCGTAAACTCGCCCAGAAGC
TAGGTGTAGAGCAGCCTACATTGTATTGGCATGTAAAAAATAAGCGGGCTTTGCTCGACGCCTTAGCCAT
TGAGATGTTAGATAGGCACCATACTCACTTTTGCCCTTTAGAAGGGGAAAGCTGGCAAGATTTTTTACGT
AATAACGCTAAAAGTTTTAGATGTGCTTTACTAAGTCATCGCGATGGAGCAAAAGTACATTTAGGTACAC
GGCCTACAGAAAAACAGTATGAAACTCTCGAAAATCAATTAGCCTTTTTATGCCAACAAGGTTTTTCACT
AGAGAATGCATTATATGCACTCAGCGCTGTGGGGCATTTTACTTTAGGTTGCGTATTGGAAGATCAAGAG
CATCAAGTCGCTAAAGAAGAAAGGGAAACACCTACTACTGATAGTATGCCGCCATTATTACGACAAGCTA
TCGAATTATTTGATCACCAAGGTGCAGAGCCAGCCTTCTTATTCGGCCTTGAATTGATCATATGCGGATT
AGAAAAACAACTTAAATGTGAAAGTGGGTCCGCTGCAAACGACGAAAACTACGCTTTAGTAGCTTAATAA
CACTGATAGTGCTAGTGTAGATCACTACTAGAGCCAGGCATCAAATAAAACGAAAGGCTCAGTCGAAAGA
CTGGGCCTTTCGTTTTATCTGTTGTTTGTCGGTGAACGCTCTCTACTAGAGTCACACTGGCTCACCTTCG
GGTGGGCCTTTCTGCGTTTATAGTTCGTTTCAATGAAGGCGAAACGCCCCTGTTGACCCGATTCATCCAT
TTCAATTTGGGCCACAAAAAATTCCTTCTGGACAATTTCCCCTTCCTCTGTGAAGGAAATTTCACCCAAA
GGCGTGACGTAGGTACCTGCAAAAATTTCGTCCCGCAGTTGTCGTCGCAAGTCCGGTAGAGCAAGAGTTT
CTAAGGGCGTTTTTTCATCGAGGCTGCTGAGGGCTTCAACAAAAACTTGGATCGCCGTAAAAGCCTGGGC
ACTAAATTGGGGCGGCTCTTTTTGGTTTTGTTGAAAATAGGCGTCCCGAAACGCGCGGTTAATCTCATTA
TCTAACTCGGCACTGTAGGCTTGGGCCACCAACACCCCATCACATTTTGCTTGGCAGACGGGGAAAATAT
TAGAAGTATTTAAGCCGTTCCCCCCAACAATAATGCCGTTGTAACCTAATTCTCGCAGTTGCTTCACCAG
GTTGCCCGCATCGGCTGCTAACCCCGAAATAATCACTAGATCTGGTTGAACATTGAGTGCGGCAGTCACC
TCATAGCTTGAGTATTCTATAGTGTCACCTAAATAGCTTGGCGTAATCATGGTCATAGCTGTTTCCTGTG
TGAAATTGTTATCCGCTCACAATTCCACACAACATACGAGCCGGAAGCATAAAGTGTAAAGCCTGGGGTG
CCTAATGAGTGAGCTAACTCACATTAATTGCGTTGCGCTCACTGCCCGCTTTCCAGTCGGGAAACCTGTC
GTGCCAGCTGCATTAATGAATCGGCCAACGCGCGGGGAGAGGCGGTTTGCGTATTGGGCGCTCTTCCGCT
TCCTCGCTCACTGACTCGCTGCGCTCGGTCGTTCGGCTGCGGCGAGCGGTATCAGCTCACTCAAAGGCGG
TAATACGGTTATCCACAGAATCAGGGGATAACGCAGGAAAGAACATGTGAGCAAAAGGCCAGCAAAAGGC
CAGGAACCGTAAAAAGGCCGCGTTGCTGGCGTTTTTCCATAGGCTCCGCCCCCCTGACGAGCATCACAAA
AATCGACGCTCAAGTCAGAGGTGGCGAAACCCGACAGGACTATAAAGATACCAGGCGTTTCCCCCTGGAA
GCTCCCTCGTGCGCTCTCCTGTTCCGACCCTGCCGCTTACCGGATACCTGTCCGCCTTTCTCCCTTCGGG
AAGCGTGGCGCTTTCTCATAGCTCACGCTGTAGGTATCTCAGTTCGGTGTAGGTCGTTCGCTCCAAGCTG
GGCTGTGTGCACGAACCCCC
