>Addgene plasmid #82377 | pCas2F | addgene partial sequence | sequence record 158769 | Tet-R 5'-GGCGAGTTTACGGGTTGTTA-3'
CCTCTTTCTCTAGTAGCTAGCATAATCCCTAGGACTGAGCTAGCCATCAGGTTAACAAAAAAGCAGGAAT
ATCCCTATCAGTGATAGACAGACATCCCTATCAGTGATAGAGTATAAAGTTAACTGTGGGATTGCAAAAG
GAGCTCCCAACTCATAAAGTCAAGTTGGGCGTTAATTCCATGGATAAGAAATACTCAATAGGCTTAGCTA
TCGGCACAAATAGCGTCGGATGGGCGGTGATCACTGATGAATATAAGGTTCCGTCTAAAAAGTTCAAGGT
TCTGGGAAATACAGACCGCCACAGTATCAAAAAAAATCTTATAGGGGCTCTTTTATTTGACAGTGGAGAG
ACAGCGGAAGCGACTCGTCTCAAACGGACAGCTCGTAGAAGGTATACACGTCGGAAGAATCGTATTTGTT
ATCTACAGGAGATTTTTTCAAATGAGATGGCGAAAGTAGATGATAGTTTCTTTCATCGACTTGAAGAGTC
TTTTTTGGTGGAAGAAGACAAGAAGCATGAACGTCATCCTATTTTTGGAAATATAGTAGATGAAGTTGCT
TATCATGAGAAATATCCAACTATCTATCATCTGCGAAAAAAATTGGTAGATTCTACTGATAAAGCGGATT
TGCGCTTAATCTATTTGGCCTTAGCGCATATGATTAAGTTTCGTGGTCATTTT
