>Addgene plasmid #82377 | pCas2F | addgene partial sequence | sequence record 158772 | dCas9-R1 5'-TTTCAACCAATTGGCGTTTG-3'
CAAACTTACGTTGAGTGATTAACTTGGCGTTTAGAAGTTGTCTCCAATAGTTTTTCATCTTTTTGACTAC
TTCTTCACTTGGAACGTTATCCGATTTACCACGATTTTTATCAGAACGCGTTAAGACCTTATTGTCTATT
GAATCGTCTTTAAGGAAACTTTGTGGAACAATGGCATCGACATCATAATCACTTAAACGATTAATATCTA
ATTCTTGGTCCACATACATGTCTCTTCCATTTTGGAGATAATAGAGATAGAGCTTTTCATTTTGCAATTG
AGTATTTTCAACAGGATGCTCTTTAAGAATCTGACTTCCTAATTCTTTGATACCTTCTTCGATTCGTTTC
ATACGCTCTCGCGAATTTTTCTGGCCCTTTTGAGTTGTCTGATTTTCACGTGCCATTTCAATAACGATAT
TTTCTGGCTTATGCCGCCCCATTACTTTGACCAATTCATCAACAACTTTTACAGTCTGTAAAATACCTTT
TTTAATAGCAGGGCTACCAGCTAAATTTGCAATATGTTCATGTAAACTATCGCCTTGTCCAGACACTTGT
GCTTTTTGAATGTCTTCTTTAAATGTCAAACTATCATCATGGATCAGCTGCATAAAATTGCGATTGGCAA
AACCATCTGATTTCAAAAAATCTAATATTGTTTTGCCAGATTGCTTATCCCTAATACCATTAATCAATTT
TCGAGACAAACGTCCCCAACCAGTATAACGGCGACGTTTAAGCTGTTTCATCACCTTATCATCAAAGAGG
TGAGCATATGTTT
